Addgene plasmid #62143: pMuLE ENTR CMV eGFP L3-L2
Purpose: MuLE (Multiple Lentiviral Expression) Entry vector containing a CMV promoter and EGFP module. Compatible with MultiSite Gateway cloning
Depositing lab: Ian Frew. Depositing organization: University of Zurich. Publication: A versatile modular vector system for rapid combinatorial mammalian genetics. Albers J, Danzer C, Rechsteiner M, Lehmann H, Brandt LP, Hejhal T, Catalano A, Busenhart P, Goncalves AF, Brandt S, Bode PK, Bode-Lesniewska B, Wild PJ, Frew IJ. J Clin Invest. 2015 Mar 9. pii: 79743. doi: 10.1172/JCI79743. PubMed 25751063.
Backbone
  Vector backbone: N/A
  Vector type: Mammalian Expression ; MuLE Gateway Entry Vector
Growth in bacteria
  Bacterial resistance: Kanamycin, 50 μg/mL
  Growth temperature: 37°C
  Growth strain: DH5alpha
  Copy number: High Copy
Gene/Insert
  Gene/Insert name: eGFP
  Species: Synthetic
  Promoter: CMV
  Cloning method: Gateway Cloning
  Sequencing primers: 5′ M13-fwd; 3′ M13-rev
Terms and licenses: Academic/Nonprofit Terms; Industry Terms: Not Available to Industry
How to cite: pMuLE ENTR CMV eGFP L3-L2 was a gift from Ian Frew (Addgene plasmid # 62143 ; http://n2t.net/addgene:62143 ; RRID:Addgene_62143)
