[The description below was written by a language model from this plasmid's Addgene catalogue record and pLannotate feature annotations shown in this document.]
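Description:
pMuLE ENTR CMV eGFP L3-L2 is a Gateway entry vector from the MuLE (Multiple Lentiviral Expression) modular cloning system, about 4.0 kb in size. The record does not name a parental backbone. The annotated features are typical of a pDONR-derived entry clone: a high-copy ColE1/pUC-type origin of replication, a kanamycin resistance gene (aph(3')-Ia) for selection in E. coli, rrnB T1 and T2 transcription terminators upstream of the cassette that shield it from read-through transcription, and small remnant fragments of lacI and lacZα that have no evident function here.

The payload is a self-contained mammalian expression module lying between an attL3 site and an attL2 site. It consists of the human cytomegalovirus immediate early enhancer and promoter followed by the coding sequence of EGFP, the mammalian codon-optimized enhanced green fluorescent protein. A T7 promoter sits between the CMV promoter and EGFP, and a second one lies outside attL2. A very short match to a truncated HIV-1 5' LTR is annotated at the end of the CMV promoter, but it spans only a few dozen bases and is probably a junction remnant rather than a functional viral element. No polyadenylation signal is annotated within the module.

The attL3 and attL2 flanks define the module's position and orientation in a MultiSite Gateway LR reaction. It can be combined with other MuLE entry modules carrying compatible att sites and recombined in a fixed order into a lentiviral destination vector. In the resulting multi-cassette lentiviral construct it supplies a CMV-driven green fluorescent marker for identifying or tracking transduced mammalian cells. The entry plasmid itself is not a lentiviral vector.
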