Features (pLannotate 1.2.2; 14 found; start..end, strand, type, name):
     21..120     -  protein_bind   attL2: mutant version of attL; recombination site for the Gateway® LR reaction LR Clonase™
    151..169     -  promoter       T7 promoter: promoter for bacteriophage T7 RNA polymerase
    303..1112    +  CDS            KanR: aminoglycoside phosphotransferase; aph(3')-Ia; confers resistance to kanamycin in bacteria or G418 (Geneticin®) in eukaryotes
   1259..1847    +  rep_origin     ori: high-copy-number ColE1/pMB1/pBR322/pUC origin of replication
   2030..2122    +  CDS            lacI (fragment): lac repressor; lacI; The lac repressor binds to the lac operator to inhibit transcription in E. coli. This inhibition can be relieved by adding lactose or isopropyl-β-D-thiogalactopyranoside (IPTG).
   2177..2204    -  terminator     rrnB T2 terminator: transcription terminator T2 from the E. coli rrnB gene
   2336..2379    +  terminator     rrnB T1 terminator: Escherichia coli rrnB; transcription terminator T1 from the E. coli rrnB gene
   2426..2462    -  CDS            lacZα (fragment): LacZα fragment of β-galactosidase; lacZ fragment
   2479..2574    +  protein_bind   attL3: mutant version of attL; recombination site for the Gateway® LR reaction LR Clonase™
   2602..2981    +  enhancer       CMV enhancer: human cytomegalovirus immediate early enhancer
   2982..3185    +  promoter       CMV promoter: human cytomegalovirus (CMV) immediate early promoter
   3181..3214    +  LTR            5' LTR (truncated) (fragment): truncated 5' long terminal repeat (LTR) from HIV-1
   3230..3248    +  promoter       T7 promoter: promoter for bacteriophage T7 RNA polymerase
   3290..4009    +  CDS            EGFP: the original enhanced GFP (Yang et al., 1996) mammalian codon-optimized
>Addgene plasmid #62143 | pMuLE ENTR CMV eGFP L3-L2 | depositor full sequence | sequence record 101427 | Full Sequence
TCGAGCATGCATCTAGAGGTACCCAGCTTTCTTGTACAAAGTTGGCATTATAAGAAAGCATTGCTTATCA
ATTTGTTGCAACGAACAGGTCACTATCAGTCAAAATAAAATCATTATTTGCCATCCAGCTGCAGGGCGGC
CGCGATATCCCCTATAGTGAGTCGTATTACATGGTCATAGCTGTTTCCTGGCAGCTCTGGCCCGTGTCTC
AAAATCTCTGATGTTACATTGCACAAGATAAAAATATATCATCATGAACAATAAAACTGTCTGCTTACAT
AAACAGTAATACAAGGGGTGTTATGAGCCATATTCAACGGGAAACGTCGAGGCCGCGATTAAATTCCAAC
ATGGATGCTGATTTATATGGGTATAAATGGGCTCGCGATAATGTCGGGCAATCAGGTGCGACAATCTATC
GCTTGTATGGGAAGCCCGATGCGCCAGAGTTGTTTCTGAAACATGGCAAAGGTAGCGTTGCCAATGATGT
TACAGATGAGATGGTCAGACTAAACTGGCTGACGGAATTTATGCCTCTTCCGACCATCAAGCATTTTATC
CGTACTCCTGATGATGCATGGTTACTCACCACTGCGATCCCCGGAAAAACAGCATTCCAGGTATTAGAAG
AATATCCTGATTCAGGTGAAAATATTGTTGATGCGCTGGCAGTGTTCCTGCGCCGGTTGCATTCGATTCC
TGTTTGTAATTGTCCTTTTAACAGCGATCGCGTATTTCGTCTCGCTCAGGCGCAATCACGAATGAATAAC
GGTTTGGTTGATGCGAGTGATTTTGATGACGAGCGTAATGGCTGGCCTGTTGAACAAGTCTGGAAAGAAA
TGCATAAACTTTTGCCATTCTCACCGGATTCAGTCGTCACTCATGGTGATTTCTCACTTGATAACCTTAT
TTTTGACGAGGGGAAATTAATAGGTTGTATTGATGTTGGACGAGTCGGAATCGCAGACCGATACCAGGAT
CTTGCCATCCTATGGAACTGCCTCGGTGAGTTTTCTCCTTCATTACAGAAACGGCTTTTTCAAAAATATG
GTATTGATAATCCTGATATGAATAAATTGCAGTTTCATTTGATGCTCGATGAGTTTTTCTAATCAGAATT
GGTTAATTGGTTGTAACACTGGCAGAGCATTACGCTGACTTGACGGGACGGCGCAAGCTCATGACCAAAA
TCCCTTAACGTGAGTTACGCGTCGTTCCACTGAGCGTCAGACCCCGTAGAAAAGATCAAAGGATCTTCTT
GAGATCCTTTTTTTCTGCGCGTAATCTGCTGCTTGCAAACAAAAAAACCACCGCTACCAGCGGTGGTTTG
TTTGCCGGATCAAGAGCTACCAACTCTTTTTCCGAAGGTAACTGGCTTCAGCAGAGCGCAGATACCAAAT
ACTGTTCTTCTAGTGTAGCCGTAGTTAGGCCACCACTTCAAGAACTCTGTAGCACCGCCTACATACCTCG
CTCTGCTAATCCTGTTACCAGTGGCTGCTGCCAGTGGCGATAAGTCGTGTCTTACCGGGTTGGACTCAAG
ACGATAGTTACCGGATAAGGCGCAGCGGTCGGGCTGAACGGGGGGTTCGTGCACACAGCCCAGCTTGGAG
CGAACGACCTACACCGAACTGAGATACCTACAGCGTGAGCTATGAGAAAGCGCCACGCTTCCCGAAGGGA
GAAAGGCGGACAGGTATCCGGTAAGCGGCAGGGTCGGAACAGGAGAGCGCACGAGGGAGCTTCCAGGGGG
AAACGCCTGGTATCTTTATAGTCCTGTCGGGTTTCGCCACCTCTGACTTGAGCGTCGATTTTTGTGATGC
TCGTCAGGGGGGCGGAGCCTATGGAAAAACGCCAGCAACGCGGCCTTTTTACGGTTCCTGGCCTTTTGCT
GGCCTTTTGCTCACATGTTCTTTCCTGCGTTATCCCCTGATTCTGTGGATAACCGTATTACCGCCTTTGA
GTGAGCTGATACCGCTCGCCGCAGCCGAACGACCGAGCGCAGCGAGTCAGTGAGCGAGGAAGCGGAAGAG
CGCCCAATACGCAAACCGCCTCTCCCCGCGCGTTGGCCGATTCATTAATGCAGCTGGCACGACAGGTTTC
CCGACTGGAAAGCGGGCAGTGAGCGCAACGCAATTAATACGCGTACCGCTAGCCAGGAAGAGTTTGTAGA
AACGCAAAAAGGCCATCCGTCAGGATGGCCTTCTGCTTAGTTTGATGCCTGGCAGTTTATGGCGGGCGTC
CTGCCCGCCACCCTCCGGGCCGTTGCTTCACAACGTTCAAATCCGCTCCCGGCGGATTTGTCCTACTCAG
GAGAGCGTTCACCGACAAACAACAGATAAAACGAAAGGCCCAGTCTTCCGACTGAGCCTTTCGTTTTATT
TGATGCCTGGCAGTTCCCTACTCTCGCGTTAACGCTAGCATGGATGTTTTCCCAGTCACGACGTTGTAAA
ACGACGGCCAGTCTTAAGCTCGGGCCCCAAATAATGATTTTATTTTGACTGATAGTGACCTGTTCGTTGC
AACAAATTGATGAGCAATGCTTTTTTATAATGCCAACTTTGTATAATAAAGTTGGCGATGTACGGGCCAG
ATATACGCGTTGACATTGATTATTGACTAGTTATTAATAGTAATCAATTACGGGGTCATTAGTTCATAGC
CCATATATGGAGTTCCGCGTTACATAACTTACGGTAAATGGCCCGCCTGGCTGACCGCCCAACGACCCCC
GCCCATTGACGTCAATAATGACGTATGTTCCCATAGTAACGCCAATAGGGACTTTCCATTGACGTCAATG
GGTGGAGTATTTACGGTAAACTGCCCACTTGGCAGTACATCAAGTGTATCATATGCCAAGTACGCCCCCT
ATTGACGTCAATGACGGTAAATGGCCCGCCTGGCATTATGCCCAGTACATGACCTTATGGGACTTTCCTA
CTTGGCAGTACATCTACGTATTAGTCATCGCTATTACCATGGTGATGCGGTTTTGGCAGTACATCAATGG
GCGTGGATAGCGGTTTGACTCACGGGGATTTCCAAGTCTCCACCCCATTGACGTCAATGGGAGTTTGTTT
TGGCACCAAAATCAACGGGACTTTCCAAAATGTCGTAACAACTCCGCCCCATTGACGCAAATGGGCGGTA
GGCGTGTACGGTGGGAGGTCTATATAAGCAGAGCTCTCTGGCTAACTAGAGAACCCACTGCTTACTGGCT
TATCGAAATTAATACGACTCACTATAGGGAGACCCAAGCTTGGTACCGAGCTCGGATCCTAAAGCCACCA
TGGTGAGCAAGGGCGAGGAGCTGTTCACCGGGGTGGTGCCCATCCTGGTCGAGCTGGACGGCGACGTAAA
CGGCCACAAGTTCAGCGTGTCCGGCGAGGGCGAGGGCGATGCCACCTACGGCAAGCTGACCCTGAAGTTC
ATCTGCACCACCGGCAAGCTGCCCGTGCCCTGGCCCACCCTCGTGACCACCCTGACCTACGGCGTGCAGT
GCTTCAGCCGCTACCCCGACCACATGAAGCAGCACGACTTCTTCAAGTCCGCCATGCCCGAAGGCTACGT
CCAGGAGCGCACCATCTTCTTCAAGGACGACGGCAACTACAAGACCCGCGCCGAGGTGAAGTTCGAGGGC
GACACCCTGGTGAACCGCATCGAGCTGAAGGGCATCGACTTCAAGGAGGACGGCAACATCCTGGGGCACA
AGCTGGAGTACAACTACAACAGCCACAACGTCTATATCATGGCCGACAAGCAGAAGAACGGCATCAAGGT
GAACTTCAAGATCCGCCACAACATCGAGGACGGCAGCGTGCAGCTCGCCGACCACTACCAGCAGAACACC
CCCATCGGCGACGGCCCCGTGCTGCTGCCCGACAACCACTACCTGAGCACCCAGTCCGCCCTGAGCAAAG
ACCCCAACGAGAAGCGCGATCACATGGTCCTGCTGGAGTTCGTGACCGCCGCCGGGATCACTCTCGGCAT
GGACGAGCTGTACAAGTAAAGCGGCCGCGACTCTAGAGC
