>Addgene plasmid #62143 | pMuLE ENTR CMV eGFP L3-L2 | addgene partial sequence | sequence record 103587 | M13-F20 5'-TGTAAAACGACGGCCAGT-3'
GACTGATAGTGACCTGTTCGTTGCAACAAATTGATGAGCAATGCTTTTTTATAATGCCAACTTTGTATAA
TAAAGTTGGCGATGTACGGGCCAGATATACGCGTTGACATTGATTATTGACTAGTTATTAATAGTAATCA
ATTACGGGGTCATTAGTTCATAGCCCATATATGGAGTTCCGCGTTACATAACTTACGGTAAATGGCCCGC
CTGGCTGACCGCCCAACGACCCCCGCCCATTGACGTCAATAATGACGTATGTTCCCATAGTAACGCCAAT
AGGGACTTTCCATTGACGTCAATGGGTGGAGTATTTACGGTAAACTGCCCACTTGGCAGTACATCAAGTG
TATCATATGCCAAGTACGCCCCCTATTGACGTCAATGACGGTAAATGGCCCGCCTGGCATTATGCCCAGT
ACATGACCTTATGGGACTTTCCTACTTGGCAGTACATCTACGTATTAGTCATCGCTATTACCATGGTGAT
GCGGTTTTGGCAGTACATCAATGGGCGTGGATAGCGGTTTGACTCACGGGGATTTCCAAGTCTCCACCCC
ATTGACGTCAATGGGAGTTTGTTTTGGCACCAAAATCAACGGGACTTTCCAAAATGTCGTAACAACTCCG
CCCCATTGACGCAAATGGGCGGTAGGCGTGTACGGTGGGAGGTCTATATAAGCAGAGCTCTCTGGCTAAC
TAGAGAACCCACTGCTTACTGGCTTATCGAAATTAATACGACTCACTATA
