>Addgene plasmid #62143 | pMuLE ENTR CMV eGFP L3-L2 | addgene partial sequence | sequence record 103589 | M13-Rev 5'-CAGGAAACAGCTATGACC-3'
TAATGATTTTATTTTGACTGATAGTGACCTGTTCGTTGCAACAAATTGATAAGCAATGCTTTCTTATAAT
GCCAACTTTGTACAAGAAAGCTGGGTACCTCTAGATGCATGCTCGAGCTCTAGAGTCGCGGCCGCTTTAC
TTGTACAGCTCGTCCATGCCGAGAGTGATCCCGGCGGCGGTCACGAACTCCAGCAGGACCATGTGATCGC
GCTTCTCGTTGGGGTCTTTGCTCAGGGCGGACTGGGTGCTCAGGTAGTGGTTGTCGGGCAGCAGCACGGG
GCCGTCGCCGATGGGGGTGTTCTGCTGGTAGTGGTCGGCGAGCTGCACGCTGCCGTCCTCGATGTTGTGG
CGGATCTTGAAGTTCACCTTGATGCCGTTCTTCTGCTTGTCGGCCATGATATAGACGTTGTGGCTGTTGT
AGTTGTACTCCAGCTTGTGCCCCAGGATGTTGCCGTCCTCCTTGAAGTCGATGCCCTTCAGCTCGATGCG
GTTCACCAGGGTGTCGCCCTCGAACTTCACCTCGGCGCGGGTCTTGTAGTTGCCGTCGTCCTTGAAGAAG
ATGGTGCGCTCCTGGACGTAGCCTTCGGGCATGGCGGACTTGAAGAAGTCGTGCTGCTTCATGTGGTCGG
GGTAGCGGCTGAAGCACTGCACGCCGTAGGTCA
