>Addgene plasmid #62143 | pMuLE ENTR CMV eGFP L3-L2 | addgene partial sequence | sequence record 106864 | EGFP-N 5'-CGTCGCCGTCCAGCTCGACCAG-3'
ATGGTGGCTTTAGGATCCGAGCTCGGTACCAAGCTTGGGTCTCCCTATAGTGAGTCGTATTAATTTCGAT
AAGCCAGTAAGCAGTGGGTTCTCTAGTTAGCCAGAGAGCTCTGCTTATATAGACCTCCCACCGTACACGC
CTACCGCCCATTTGCGTCAATGGGGCGGAGTTGTTACGACATTTTGGAAAGTCCCGTTGATTTTGGTGCC
AAAACAAACTCCCATTGACGTCAATGGGGTGGAGACTTGGAAATCCCCGTGAGTCAAACCGCTATCCACG
CCCATTGATGTACTGCCAAAACCGCATCACCATGGTAATAGCGATGACTAATACGTAGATGTACTGCCAA
GTAGGAAAGTCCCATAAGGTCATGTACTGGGCATAATGCCAGGCGGGCCATTTACCGTCATTGACGTCAA
TAGGGGGCGTACTTGGCATATGATACACTTGATGTACTGCCAAGTGGGCAGTTTACCGTAAATACTCCAC
CCATTGACGTCAATGGAAAGTCCCTATTGGCGTTACTATGGGAACATACGTCATTATTGACGTCAATGGG
CGGGGGTCGTTGGGCGGTCAGCCAGGCGGGCCATTTACCGTAAGTTATGTAACGCGGAACTCCATATATG
GGCTATGAACTAATGA
